Addgene plasmid #232012: pEF1a FLAG-CHMP2B
Purpose: Expression of FLAG-tagged CHMP2B
Depositing lab: Franz-Ulrich Hartl. Depositing organization: Max Planck Institute of Biochemistry. Publication: alpha-Synuclein aggregates inhibit ESCRT-III through sequestration and collateral degradation. Sitron CS, Trinkaus VA, Galesic A, Garhammer M, Yuste-Checa P, Dransfeld U, Feigenbutz D, Zhang J, Ivashko L, Dudanova I, Harper JW, Hartl FU. Mol Cell. 2025 Sep 18;85(18):3505-3523.e17. doi: 10.1016/j.molcel.2025.08.022. Epub 2025 Sep 10. PubMed 40934925.
Backbone
  Vector backbone: lenti-EF1a-dCas9-VPR-Puro
  Vector type: Mammalian Expression, Lentiviral
  Selectable markers: Puromycin
Growth in bacteria
  Bacterial resistance: Ampicillin, 100 μg/mL
  Growth temperature: 30°C
  Growth strain: NEB Stable
  Copy number: High Copy
Gene/Insert
  Gene/Insert name: CHMP2B
  Species: H. sapiens (human)
  Entrez Gene: CHMP2B (a.k.a. ALS17, CHMP2.5, DMT1, FTDALS7, VPS2-2, VPS2B)
  Tag / fusion protein: FLAG (N terminal on insert)
  Cloning method: Gibson Cloning
Terms and licenses: Academic/Nonprofit Terms; Industry Terms: Not Available to Industry
Depositor comments: Please visit https://doi.org/10.1101/2025.01.13.632710 for bioRxiv preprint.
How to cite: pEF1a FLAG-CHMP2B was a gift from Franz-Ulrich Hartl (Addgene plasmid # 232012 ; http://n2t.net/addgene:232012 ; RRID:Addgene_232012)
