[The description below was written by a language model from this plasmid's Addgene catalogue record and pLannotate feature annotations shown in this document.]
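Description:
pEF1a FLAG-CHMP2B is an 11.1 kb lentiviral transfer plasmid for mammalian expression of human CHMP2B carrying an N-terminal FLAG tag. It was built by Gibson cloning into the lenti-EF1a-dCas9-VPR-Puro backbone. In bacteria it is maintained through a high-copy ColE1/pUC-type origin and selected with ampicillin via the β-lactamase gene. An f1 origin is also present.

The viral portion follows a third-generation layout. A CMV enhancer/promoter fused to a truncated HIV-1 5' LTR drives production of the genomic RNA in packaging cells. This is followed by the Ψ packaging signal with a partial gag sequence, the Rev response element for Rev-dependent nuclear export, and the cPPT/CTS. The 3' end carries a second truncated LTR, followed by a bGH polyadenylation signal.

Between these elements, the constitutive EF-1α promoter transcribes a bicistronic message. The CHMP2B coding sequence comes first, then an EMCV IRES directs translation of puromycin N-acetyltransferase, so puromycin-resistant cells should also express the tagged protein. A WPRE downstream enhances transcript stability and expression. The FLAG tag is not annotated separately in the feature table, but the gap between the promoter and the CHMP2B annotation is consistent with its recorded N-terminal position.

Outside the proviral region, the backbone also carries an SV40/EM7-driven bleomycin/Zeocin resistance cassette, which would not be packaged into virus.

CHMP2B is a core ESCRT-III component involved in multivesicular body formation and endosomal cargo sorting. The plasmid allows transient or stable, transduction-based expression of the FLAG-tagged protein for detection or immunoprecipitation. It was deposited in connection with work on ESCRT-III inhibition by α-synuclein aggregates.
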