Features (pLannotate 1.2.2; 34 found; start..end, strand, type, name):
     57..123     +  CDS            small t antigen (fragment): SV40 (simian virus 40) small t antigen
    130..1308    +  promoter       EF-1α promoter: strong constitutive promoter for human elongation factor EF-1α
   1366..2004    +  CDS            CHMP2B: CHM2B_HUMAN - Experimental evidence at protein level: Swiss-Prot protein existence level 1. Probable core component of the endosomal sorting required for transport complex III (ESCRT-III) which is involved in multivesicular bodies (MVBs) formation and sorting of endosomal cargo proteins into MVBs. MVBs contain intraluminal vesicles (ILVs) that are generated by invagination and scission from the limiting membrane of the endosome and mostly are delivered to lysosomes enabling degradation of membrane proteins, such as stimulated growth factor receptors, lysosomal enzymes and lipids. The MVB pathw
   2008..2060    +  misc_feature   MCS: multiple cloning site
   2062..2648    +  misc_feature   IRES2: internal ribosome entry site (IRES) of the encephalomyocarditis virus (EMCV)
   2652..3245    +  CDS            PuroR (fragment): puromycin N-acetyltransferase; pac from Streptomyces; confers resistance to puromycin
   3246..3267    +  misc_feature   MCS (fragment): pBluescript multiple cloning site
   3270..3858    +  misc_feature   WPRE: woodchuck hepatitis virus posttranscriptional regulatory element
   3795..4376    +  CDS            nef (fragment): NEF_HV1H2 - Experimental evidence at protein level: Swiss-Prot protein existence level 1. Extracellular Nef protein targets CD4(+) T-lymphocytes for apoptosis by interacting with CXCR4 surface receptors. From Human immunodeficiency virus type 1 group M subtype B (isolate HXB2) (HIV-1).
   4383..4563    +  LTR            5' LTR (truncated): truncated 5' long terminal repeat (LTR) from HIV-1
   4595..4819    +  polyA_signal   bGH poly(A) signal: bovine growth hormone polyadenylation signal
   4823..4844    +  promoter       SV40 promoter (fragment): SV40 enhancer and early promoter
   4865..5293    +  rep_origin     f1 ori (sequence partly withheld): f1 bacteriophage origin of replication; arrow indicates direction of (+) strand synthesis
   5307..5636    +  promoter       SV40 promoter: SV40 enhancer and early promoter
   5684..5731    +  promoter       EM7 promoter: synthetic bacterial promoter&nbsp
   5750..6124    +  CDS            BleoR: antibiotic-binding protein; Sh ble from Streptoalloteichus hindustanus; confers resistance to bleomycin, phleomycin, and Zeocin™
   6134..6259    +  CDS            ble (fragment): BLE_KLEPN - Experimental evidence at protein level: Swiss-Prot protein existence level 1. Binding protein with a strong affinity to the bleomycin family of antibiotics. Binds to CL990; an antimitotic-antibiotic compound. From Klebsiella pneumoniae.
   6254..6375    +  polyA_signal   SV40 poly(A) signal: SV40 polyadenylation signal
   6446..6468    -  protein_bind   lac operator (fragment): The lac repressor binds to the lac operator to inhibit transcription in E. coli. This inhibition can be relieved by adding lactose or isopropyl-β-D-thiogalactopyranoside (IPTG). lac repressor encoded by lacI
   6472..6502    -  promoter       lac promoter: promoter for the E. coli lac operon
   6517..6538    -  protein_bind   CAP binding site: CAP binding activates transcription in the presence of cAMP. E. coli catabolite activator protein
   6551..6643    -  CDS            lacI (fragment): lac repressor; lacI; The lac repressor binds to the lac operator to inhibit transcription in E. coli. This inhibition can be relieved by adding lactose or isopropyl-β-D-thiogalactopyranoside (IPTG).
   6826..7414    -  rep_origin     ori: high-copy-number ColE1/pMB1/pBR322/pUC origin of replication
   7585..8445    -  CDS            AmpR: β-lactamase; bla; confers resistance to ampicillin, carbenicillin, and related antibiotics
   8446..8550    -  promoter       AmpR promoter: bla
   8609..8661    -  misc_feature   bom (fragment): basis of mobility region from pBR322
   8816..9195    +  enhancer       CMV enhancer: human cytomegalovirus immediate early enhancer
   9196..9395    +  promoter       CMV promoter: human cytomegalovirus (CMV) immediate early promoter
   9413..9593    +  LTR            5' LTR (truncated): truncated 5' long terminal repeat (LTR) from HIV-1
   9640..9765    +  misc_feature   HIV-1 Ψ: packaging signal of human immunodeficiency virus type 1
   9749..10112   +  CDS            HIV-1 gag (fragment): gag protein from human immunodeficiency virus 1; gag
  10258..10491   +  misc_feature   RRE: The Rev response element (RRE) of HIV-1 allows for Rev-dependent mRNA export from the nucleus to the cytoplasm.
  10868..10968   +  CDS            Rev (fragment): human immunodeficiency virus 1 (HIV-1) Rev protein; rev; enhances nuclear export of unspliced and incompletely spliced viral mRNAs
  11018..11135   +  misc_feature   cPPT/CTS: central polypurine tract and central termination sequence of HIV-1
>Addgene plasmid #232012 | pEF1a FLAG-CHMP2B | addgene full sequence | sequence record 464207 | Addgene NGS Result
CGGGTTTATTACAGGGACAGCAGAGATCCAGTTTGGTTAATTAGCTAGCTGCAAAGATGGATAAAGTTTT
AAACAGAGAGGAATCTTTGCAGCTAATGGACCTTCTAGGTCTTGAAAGGAGTGGGAATTGGCTCCGGTGC
CCGTCAGTGGGCAGAGCGCACATCGCCCACAGTCCCCGAGAAGTTGGGGGGAGGGGTCGGCAATTGAACC
GGTGCCTAGAGAAGGTGGCGCGGGGTAAACTGGGAAAGTGATGTCGTGTACTGGCTCCGCCTTTTTCCCG
AGGGTGGGGGAGAACCGTATATAAGTGCAGTAGTCGCCGTGAACGTTCTTTTTCGCAACGGGTTTGCCGC
CAGAACACAGGTAAGTGCCGTGTGTGGTTCCCGCGGGCCTGGCCTCTTTACGGGTTATGGCCCTTGCGTG
CCTTGAATTACTTCCACCTGGCTGCAGTACGTGATTCTTGATCCCGAGCTTCGGGTTGGAAGTGGGTGGG
AGAGTTCGAGGCCTTGCGCTTAAGGAGCCCCTTCGCCTCGTGCTTGAGTTGAGGCCTGGCCTGGGCGCTG
GGGCCGCCGCGTGCGAATCTGGTGGCACCTTCGCGCCTGTCTCGCTGCTTTCGATAAGTCTCTAGCCATT
TAAAATTTTTGATGACCTGCTGCGACGCTTTTTTTCTGGCAAGATAGTCTTGTAAATGCGGGCCAAGATC
TGCACACTGGTATTTCGGTTTTTGGGGCCGCGGGCGGCGACGGGGCCCGTGCGTCCCAGCGCACATGTTC
GGCGAGGCGGGGCCTGCGAGCGCGGCCACCGAGAATCGGACGGGGGTAGTCTCAAGCTGGCCGGCCTGCT
CTGGTGCCTGGCCTCGCGCCGCCGTGTATCGCCCCGCCCTGGGCGGCAAGGCTGGCCCGGTCGGCACCAG
TTGCGTGAGCGGAAAGATGGCCGCTTCCCGGCCCTGCTGCAGGGAGCTCAAAATGGAGGACGCGGCGCTC
GGGAGAGCGGGCGGGTGAGTCACCCACACAAAGGAAAAGGGCCTTTCCGTCCTCAGCCGTCGCTTCATGT
GACTCCACGGAGTACCGGGCGCCGTCCAGGCACCTCGATTAGTTCTCGAGCTTTTGGAGTACGTCGTCTT
TAGGTTGGGGGGAGGGGTTTTATGCGATGGAGTTTCCCCACACTGAGTGGGTGGAGACTGAAGTTAGGCC
AGCTTGGCACTTGATGTAATTCTCCTTGGAATTTGCCCTTTTTGAGTTTGGATCTTGGTTCATTCTCAAG
CCTCAGACAGTGGTTCAAAGTTTTTTTCTTCCATTTCAGGTGTCGTGACGTACGCTAGAGGATCGAACCC
TTGCCACCATGGACTACAAAGACGACGATGATAAAATGGCGTCCCTCTTCAAGAAGAAAACCGTGGATGA
TGTAATAAAGGAACAGAATCGAGAGTTACGAGGTACACAGAGGGCTATAATCAGAGATCGAGCAGCTTTA
GAGAAACAAGAAAAACAGCTGGAATTAGAAATTAAGAAAATGGCCAAGATTGGTAATAAGGAAGCTTGCA
AAGTTTTAGCCAAACAACTTGTGCATCTACGGAAACAGAAGACGAGAACTTTTGCTGTAAGTTCAAAAGT
TACTTCTATGTCTACACAAACAAAAGTGATGAATTCCCAAATGAAGATGGCTGGAGCAATGTCTACCACA
GCAAAAACAATGCAGGCAGTTAACAAGAAGATGGATCCACAAAAGACATTACAAACAATGCAGAATTTCC
AGAAGGAAAACATGAAAATGGAAATGACTGAAGAAATGATCAATGATACACTTGATGACATCTTTGACGG
TTCTGATGACGAAGAAGAAAGCCAGGATATTGTGAATCAAGTTCTTGATGAAATTGGAATTGAAATTTCT
GGAAAGATGGCCAAAGCTCCATCAGCTGCTCGAAGCTTACCATCTGCCTCTACTTCAAAGGCTACAATCT
CAGATGAAGAGATTGAACGGCAACTCAAGGCTTTAGGAGTAGATTAACTCGAGCTCAAGCTTCGAATTCT
GCAGTCGACGGTACCGCGGGCCCGGGATCCGCCCCTCTCCCTCCCCCCCCCCTAATGTTACTGGCCGAAG
CCGCTTGGAATAAGGCCGGTGTGCGTTTGTCTATATGTTATTTTCCACCATATTGCCGTCTTTTGGCAAT
GTGAGGGCCCGGAAACCTGGCCCTGTCTTCTTGACGAGCATTCCTAGGGGTCTTTCCCCTCTCGCCAAAG
GAATGCAAGGTCTGTTGAATGTCGTGAAGGAAGCAGTTCCTCTGGAAGCTTCTTGAAGACAAACAACGTC
TGTAGCGACCCTTTGCAGGCAGCGGAACCCCCCACCTGGCGACAGGTGCCTCTGCGGCCAAAAGCCACGT
GTATAAGATACACCTGCAAAGGCGGCACAACCCCAGTGCCACGTTGTGAGTTGGATAGTTGTGGAAAGAG
TCAAATGGCTCTCCTCAAGCGTATTCAACAAGGGGCTGAAGGATGCCCAGAAGGTACCCCATTGTATGGG
ATCTGATCTGGGGCCTCGGTACACATGCTTTACATGTGTTTAGTCGAGGTTAAAAAAACGTCTAGGCCCC
CCGAACCACGGGGACGTGGTTTTCCTTTGAAAAACACGATGATAATATGGCCACAACCATGGAGTACAAG
CCCACGGTGCGCCTCGCCACCCGCGACGACGTCCCCAGGGCCGTACGCACCCTCGCCGCCGCGTTCGCCG
ACTACCCCGCCACGCGCCACACCGTCGATCCGGACCGCCACATCGAGCGGGTCACCGAGCTGCAAGAACT
CTTCCTCACGCGCGTCGGGCTCGACATCGGCAAGGTGTGGGTCGCGGACGACGGCGCCGCGGTGGCGGTC
TGGACCACGCCGGAGAGCGTCGAAGCGGGGGCGGTGTTCGCCGAGATCGGCCCGCGCATGGCCGAGTTGA
GCGGTTCCCGGCTGGCCGCGCAGCAACAGATGGAAGGCCTCCTGGCGCCGCACCGGCCCAAGGAGCCCGC
GTGGTTCCTGGCCACCGTCGGCGTCTCGCCCGACCACCAGGGCAAGGGTCTGGGCAGCGCCGTCGTGCTC
CCCGGAGTGGAGGCGGCCGAGCGCGCCGGGGTGCCCGCCTTCCTGGAGACCTCCGCGCCCCGCAACCTCC
CCTTCTACGAGCGGCTCGGCTTCACCGTCACCGCCGACGTCGAGGTGCCCGAAGGACCGCGCACCTGGTG
CATGACCCGCAAGCCCGGTGCCTGAGAATTCGATATCAAGCTTATCGGTAATCAACCTCTGGATTACAAA
ATTTGTGAAAGATTGACTGGTATTCTTAACTATGTTGCTCCTTTTACGCTATGTGGATACGCTGCTTTAA
TGCCTTTGTATCATGCTATTGCTTCCCGTATGGCTTTCATTTTCTCCTCCTTGTATAAATCCTGGTTGCT
GTCTCTTTATGAGGAGTTGTGGCCCGTTGTCAGGCAACGTGGCGTGGTGTGCACTGTGTTTGCTGACGCA
ACCCCCACTGGTTGGGGCATTGCCACCACCTGTCAGCTCCTTTCCGGGACTTTCGCTTTCCCCCTCCCTA
TTGCCACGGCGGAACTCATCGCCGCCTGCCTTGCCCGCTGCTGGACAGGGGCTCGGCTGTTGGGCACTGA
CAATTCCGTGGTGTTGTCGGGGAAATCATCGTCCTTTCCTTGGCTGCTCGCCTGTGTTGCCACCTGGATT
CTGCGCGGGACGTCCTTCTGCTACGTCCCTTCGGCCCTCAATCCAGCGGACCTTCCTTCCCGCGGCCTGC
TGCCGGCTCTGCGGCCTCTTCCGCGTCTTCGCCTTCGCCCTCAGACGAGTCGGATCTCCCTTTGGGCCGC
CTCCCCGCATCGATACCGTCGACCTCGAGACCTAGAAAAACATGGAGCAATCACAAGTAGCAATACAGCA
GCTACCAATGCTGATTGTGCCTGGCTAGAAGCACAAGAGGAGGAGGAGGTGGGTTTTCCAGTCACACCTC
AGGTACCTTTAAGACCAATGACTTACAAGGCAGCTGTAGATCTTAGCCACTTTTTAAAAGAAAAGGGGGG
ACTGGAAGGGCTAATTCACTCCCAACGAAGACAAGATATCCTTGATCTGTGGATCTACCACACACAAGGC
TACTTCCCTGATTGGCAGAACTACACACCAGGGCCAGGGATCAGATATCCACTGACCTTTGGATGGTGCT
ACAAGCTAGTACCAGTTGAGCAAGAGAAGGTAGAAGAAGCCAATGAAGGAGAGAACACCCGCTTGTTACA
CCCTGTGAGCCTGCATGGGATGGATGACCCGGAGAGAGAAGTATTAGAGTGGAGGTTTGACAGCCGCCTA
GCATTTCATCACATGGCCCGAGAGCTGCATCCGGACTGTACTGGGTCTCTCTGGTTAGACCAGATCTGAG
CCTGGGAGCTCTCTGGCTAACTAGGGAACCCACTGCTTAAGCCTCAATAAAGCTTGCCTTGAGTGCTTCA
AGTAGTGTGTGCCCGTCTGTTGTGTGACTCTGGTAACTAGAGATCCCTCAGACCCTTTTAGTCAGTGTGG
AAAATCTCTAGCAGGGCCCGTTTAAACCCGCTGATCAGCCTCGACTGTGCCTTCTAGTTGCCAGCCATCT
GTTGTTTGCCCCTCCCCCGTGCCTTCCTTGACCCTGGAAGGTGCCACTCCCACTGTCCTTTCCTAATAAA
ATGAGGAAATTGCATCGCATTGTCTGAGTAGGTGTCATTCTATTCTGGGGGGTGGGGTGGGGCAGGACAG
CAAGGGGGAGGATTGGGAAGACAATAGCAGGCATGCTGGGGATGCGGTGGGCTCTATGGCTTCTGAGGCG
GAAAGAACCAGCTGGGGCTCTAGGGGGTATCCCC
[124 nt withheld, positions 4865-4988]
C
[91 nt withheld, positions 4990-5080]
A
[49 nt withheld, positions 5082-5130]
CCTTTGACGTTGGAGTCCACGTTCTTT
[37 nt withheld, positions 5158-5194]
ACCCTATCTCGGTCTATTCTTTTGATTTATAAGGGATTTTGCCGATTTCGGCCTATTGGTTAAAAAATGA
GCTGATTTAACAAAAATTTAACGCGAATTAATTCTGTGGAATGTGTGTCAGTTAGGGTGTGGAAAGTCCC
CAGGCTCCCCAGCAGGCAGAAGTATGCAAAGCATGCATCTCAATTAGTCAGCAACCAGGTGTGGAAAGTC
CCCAGGCTCCCCAGCAGGCAGAAGTATGCAAAGCATGCATCTCAATTAGTCAGCAACCATAGTCCCGCCC
CTAACTCCGCCCATCCCGCCCCTAACTCCGCCCAGTTCCGCCCATTCTCCGCCCCATGGCTGACTAATTT
TTTTTATTTATGCAGAGGCCGAGGCCGCCTCTGCCTCTGAGCTATTCCAGAAGTAGTGAGGAGGCTTTTT
TGGAGGCCTAGGCTTTTGCAAAAAGCTCCCGGGAGCTTGTATATCCATTTTCGGATCTGATCAGCACGTG
TTGACAATTAATCATCGGCATAGTATATCGGCATAGTATAATACGACAAGGTGAGGAACTAAACCATGGC
CAAGTTGACCAGTGCCGTTCCGGTGCTCACCGCGCGCGACGTCGCCGGAGCGGTCGAGTTCTGGACCGAC
CGGCTCGGGTTCTCCCGGGACTTCGTGGAGGACGACTTCGCCGGTGTGGTCCGGGACGACGTGACCCTGT
TCATCAGCGCGGTCCAGGACCAGGTGGTGCCGGACAACACCCTGGCCTGGGTGTGGGTGCGCGGCCTGGA
CGAGCTGTACGCCGAGTGGTCGGAGGTCGTGTCCACGAACTTCCGGGACGCCTCCGGGCCGGCCATGACC
GAGATCGGCGAGCAGCCGTGGGGGCGGGAGTTCGCCCTGCGCGACCCGGCCGGCAACTGCGTGCACTTCG
TGGCCGAGGAGCAGGACTGACACGTGCTACGAGATTTCGATTCCACCGCCGCCTTCTATGAAAGGTTGGG
CTTCGGAATCGTTTTCCGGGACGCCGGCTGGATGATCCTCCAGCGCGGGGATCTCATGCTGGAGTTCTTC
GCCCACCCCAACTTGTTTATTGCAGCTTATAATGGTTACAAATAAAGCAATAGCATCACAAATTTCACAA
ATAAAGCATTTTTTTCACTGCATTCTAGTTGTGGTTTGTCCAAACTCATCAATGTATCTTATCATGTCTG
TATACCGTCGACCTCTAGCTAGAGCTTGGCGTAATCATGGTCATAGCTGTTTCCTGTGTGAAATTGTTAT
CCGCTCACAATTCCACACAACATACGAGCCGGAAGCATAAAGTGTAAAGCCTGGGGTGCCTAATGAGTGA
GCTAACTCACATTAATTGCGTTGCGCTCACTGCCCGCTTTCCAGTCGGGAAACCTGTCGTGCCAGCTGCA
TTAATGAATCGGCCAACGCGCGGGGAGAGGCGGTTTGCGTATTGGGCGCTCTTCCGCTTCCTCGCTCACT
GACTCGCTGCGCTCGGTCGTTCGGCTGCGGCGAGCGGTATCAGCTCACTCAAAGGCGGTAATACGGTTAT
CCACAGAATCAGGGGATAACGCAGGAAAGAACATGTGAGCAAAAGGCCAGCAAAAGGCCAGGAACCGTAA
AAAGGCCGCGTTGCTGGCGTTTTTCCATAGGCTCCGCCCCCCTGACGAGCATCACAAAAATCGACGCTCA
AGTCAGAGGTGGCGAAACCCGACAGGACTATAAAGATACCAGGCGTTTCCCCCTGGAAGCTCCCTCGTGC
GCTCTCCTGTTCCGACCCTGCCGCTTACCGGATACCTGTCCGCCTTTCTCCCTTCGGGAAGCGTGGCGCT
TTCTCATAGCTCACGCTGTAGGTATCTCAGTTCGGTGTAGGTCGTTCGCTCCAAGCTGGGCTGTGTGCAC
GAACCCCCCGTTCAGCCCGACCGCTGCGCCTTATCCGGTAACTATCGTCTTGAGTCCAACCCGGTAAGAC
ACGACTTATCGCCACTGGCAGCAGCCACTGGTAACAGGATTAGCAGAGCGAGGTATGTAGGCGGTGCTAC
AGAGTTCTTGAAGTGGTGGCCTAACTACGGCTACACTAGAAGAACAGTATTTGGTATCTGCGCTCTGCTG
AAGCCAGTTACCTTCGGAAAAAGAGTTGGTAGCTCTTGATCCGGCAAACAAACCACCGCTGGTAGCGGTG
GTTTTTTTGTTTGCAAGCAGCAGATTACGCGCAGAAAAAAAGGATCTCAAGAAGATCCTTTGATCTTTTC
TACGGGGTCTGACGCTCAGTGGAACGAAAACTCACGTTAAGGGATTTTGGTCATGAGATTATCAAAAAGG
ATCTTCACCTAGATCCTTTTAAATTAAAAATGAAGTTTTAAATCAATCTAAAGTATATATGAGTAAACTT
GGTCTGACAGTTACCAATGCTTAATCAGTGAGGCACCTATCTCAGCGATCTGTCTATTTCGTTCATCCAT
AGTTGCCTGACTCCCCGTCGTGTAGATAACTACGATACGGGAGGGCTTACCATCTGGCCCCAGTGCTGCA
ATGATACCGCGAGACCCACGCTCACCGGCTCCAGATTTATCAGCAATAAACCAGCCAGCCGGAAGGGCCG
AGCGCAGAAGTGGTCCTGCAACTTTATCCGCCTCCATCCAGTCTATTAATTGTTGCCGGGAAGCTAGAGT
AAGTAGTTCGCCAGTTAATAGTTTGCGCAACGTTGTTGCCATTGCTACAGGCATCGTGGTGTCACGCTCG
TCGTTTGGTATGGCTTCATTCAGCTCCGGTTCCCAACGATCAAGGCGAGTTACATGATCCCCCATGTTGT
GCAAAAAAGCGGTTAGCTCCTTCGGTCCTCCGATCGTTGTCAGAAGTAAGTTGGCCGCAGTGTTATCACT
CATGGTTATGGCAGCACTGCATAATTCTCTTACTGTCATGCCATCCGTAAGATGCTTTTCTGTGACTGGT
GAGTACTCAACCAAGTCATTCTGAGAATAGTGTATGCGGCGACCGAGTTGCTCTTGCCCGGCGTCAATAC
GGGATAATACCGCGCCACATAGCAGAACTTTAAAAGTGCTCATCATTGGAAAACGTTCTTCGGGGCGAAA
ACTCTCAAGGATCTTACCGCTGTTGAGATCCAGTTCGATGTAACCCACTCGTGCACCCAACTGATCTTCA
GCATCTTTTACTTTCACCAGCGTTTCTGGGTGAGCAAAAACAGGAAGGCAAAATGCCGCAAAAAAGGGAA
TAAGGGCGACACGGAAATGTTGAATACTCATACTCTTCCTTTTTCAATATTATTGAAGCATTTATCAGGG
TTATTGTCTCATGAGCGGATACATATTTGAATGTATTTAGAAAAATAAACAAATAGGGGTTCCGCGCACA
TTTCCCCGAAAAGTGCCACCTGACGTCGACGGATCGGGAGATCTCCCGATCCCCTATGGTGCACTCTCAG
TACAATCTGCTCTGATGCCGCATAGTTAAGCCAGTATCTGCTCCCTGCTTGTGTGTTGGAGGTCGCTGAG
TAGTGCGCGAGCAAAATTTAAGCTACAACAAGGCAAGGCTTGACCGACAATTGCATGAAGAATCTGCTTA
GGGTTAGGCGTTTTGCGCTGCTTCGCGATGTACGGGCCAGATATACGCGTTGACATTGATTATTGACTAG
TTATTAATAGTAATCAATTACGGGGTCATTAGTTCATAGCCCATATATGGAGTTCCGCGTTACATAACTT
ACGGTAAATGGCCCGCCTGGCTGACCGCCCAACGACCCCCGCCCATTGACGTCAATAATGACGTATGTTC
CCATAGTAACGCCAATAGGGACTTTCCATTGACGTCAATGGGTGGAGTATTTACGGTAAACTGCCCACTT
GGCAGTACATCAAGTGTATCATATGCCAAGTACGCCCCCTATTGACGTCAATGACGGTAAATGGCCCGCC
TGGCATTATGCCCAGTACATGACCTTATGGGACTTTCCTACTTGGCAGTACATCTACGTATTAGTCATCG
CTATTACCATGGTGATGCGGTTTTGGCAGTACATCAATGGGCGTGGATAGCGGTTTGACTCACGGGGATT
TCCAAGTCTCCACCCCATTGACGTCAATGGGAGTTTGTTTTGGCACCAAAATCAACGGGACTTTCCAAAA
TGTCGTAACAACTCCGCCCCATTGACGCAAATGGGCGGTAGGCGTGTACGGTGGGAGGTCTATATAAGCA
GCGCGTTTTGCCTGTACTGGGTCTCTCTGGTTAGACCAGATCTGAGCCTGGGAGCTCTCTGGCTAACTAG
GGAACCCACTGCTTAAGCCTCAATAAAGCTTGCCTTGAGTGCTTCAAGTAGTGTGTGCCCGTCTGTTGTG
TGACTCTGGTAACTAGAGATCCCTCAGACCCTTTTAGTCAGTGTGGAAAATCTCTAGCAGTGGCGCCCGA
ACAGGGACTTGAAAGCGAAAGGGAAACCAGAGGAGCTCTCTCGACGCAGGACTCGGCTTGCTGAAGCGCG
CACGGCAAGAGGCGAGGGGCGGCGACTGGTGAGTACGCCAAAAATTTTGACTAGCGGAGGCTAGAAGGAG
AGAGATGGGTGCGAGAGCGTCAGTATTAAGCGGGGGAGAATTAGATCGCGATGGGAAAAAATTCGGTTAA
GGCCAGGGGGAAAGAAAAAATATAAATTAAAACATATAGTATGGGCAAGCAGGGAGCTAGAACGATTCGC
AGTTAATCCTGGCCTGTTAGAAACATCAGAAGGCTGTAGACAAATACTGGGACAGCTACAACCATCCCTT
CAGACAGGATCAGAAGAACTTAGATCATTATATAATACAGTAGCAACCCTCTATTGTGTGCATCAAAGGA
TAGAGATAAAAGACACCAAGGAAGCTTTAGACAAGATAGAGGAAGAGCAAAACAAAAGTAAGACCACCGC
ACAGCAAGCGGCCGCTGATCTTCAGACCTGGAGGAGGAGATATGAGGGACAATTGGAGAAGTGAATTATA
TAAATATAAAGTAGTAAAAATTGAACCATTAGGAGTAGCACCCACCAAGGCAAAGAGAAGAGTGGTGCAG
AGAGAAAAAAGAGCAGTGGGAATAGGAGCTTTGTTCCTTGGGTTCTTGGGAGCAGCAGGAAGCACTATGG
GCGCAGCGTCAATGACGCTGACGGTACAGGCCAGACAATTATTGTCTGGTATAGTGCAGCAGCAGAACAA
TTTGCTGAGGGCTATTGAGGCGCAACAGCATCTGTTGCAACTCACAGTCTGGGGCATCAAGCAGCTCCAG
GCAAGAATCCTGGCTGTGGAAAGATACCTAAAGGATCAACAGCTCCTGGGGATTTGGGGTTGCTCTGGAA
AACTCATTTGCACCACTGCTGTGCCTTGGAATGCTAGTTGGAGTAATAAATCTCTGGAACAGATTTGGAA
TCACACGACCTGGATGGAGTGGGACAGAGAAATTAACAATTACACAAGCTTAATACACTCCTTAATTGAA
GAATCGCAAAACCAGCAAGAAAAGAATGAACAAGAATTATTGGAATTAGATAAATGGGCAAGTTTGTGGA
ATTGGTTTAACATAACAAATTGGCTGTGGTATATAAAATTATTCATAATGATAGTAGGAGGCTTGGTAGG
TTTAAGAATAGTTTTTGCTGTACTTTCTATAGTGAATAGAGTTAGGCAGGGATATTCACCATTATCGTTT
CAGACCCACCTCCCAACCCCGAGGGGACCCGACAGGCCCGAAGGAATAGAAGAAGAAGGTGGAGAGAGAG
ACAGAGACAGATCCATTCGATTAGTGAACGGATCGGCACTGCGTGCGCCAATTCTGCAGACAAATGGCAG
TATTCATCCACAATTTTAAAAGAAAAGGGGGGATTGGGGGGTACAGTGCAGGGGAAAGAATAGTAGACAT
AATAGCAACAGACATACAAACTAAAGAATTACAAAAACAAATTACAAAAATTCAAAATTTT
